Addgene plasmid #46618: AB.pCCL.sin.cPPT.U6.miR-382-Decoy.hPGK.GFP.WPRE
Depositing lab: Brian Brown. Depositing organization: Icahn School of Medicine at Mount Sinai. Publication: High-throughput assessment of microRNA activity and function using microRNA sensor and decoy libraries. Mullokandov G, Baccarini A, Ruzo A, Jayaprakash AD, Tung N, Israelow B, Evans MJ, Sachidanandam R, Brown BD. Nat Methods. 2012 Jul 1;9(8):840-6. doi: 10.1038/nmeth.2078. PubMed 22751203.
Backbone
  Vector backbone: AB.pCCLsin.PPT.U6.hPGK.GFP.wpre
  Backbone size w/o insert (bp): 8233
  Vector type: Lentiviral
  Selectable markers: eGFP
Growth in bacteria
  Bacterial resistance: Ampicillin, 100 μg/mL
  Growth temperature: 37°C
  Growth strain: Stbl3
  Copy number: High Copy
Gene/Insert
  Cloning method: Restriction Enzyme; 5′ cloning site BsmBI (destroyed during cloning); 3′ cloning site BsmBI (destroyed during cloning)
  Sequencing primers: 5′ CATAATAGCAACAGACATAC; 3′ pBluescriptSK_primer
Terms and licenses: Academic/Nonprofit Terms; Industry Terms: Not Available to Industry
Depositor comments: Depositor Website: http://www.mountsinai.org/profiles/brian-d-brown/ Please cite Mullokandov, Baccarini, Ruzo et al. Nature Methods 2013.
How to cite: AB.pCCL.sin.cPPT.U6.miR-382-Decoy.hPGK.GFP.WPRE was a gift from Brian Brown (Addgene plasmid # 46618 ; http://n2t.net/addgene:46618 ; RRID:Addgene_46618)
