[The description below was written by a language model from this plasmid's Addgene catalogue record.]
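Description:
AB.pCCL.sin.cPPT.U6.miR-382-Decoy.hPGK.GFP.WPRE is a lentiviral transfer plasmid built on the pCCL self-inactivating (sin) backbone, listed at 8233 bp without insert. It is maintained in bacteria as a high-copy plasmid under ampicillin selection. The recommended host is a recombination-deficient strain, as is usual for vectors carrying repeated LTR sequences. The sin design means that the integrated provirus lacks LTR promoter activity, so expression in transduced cells depends on the internal promoters. The central polypurine tract (cPPT) named in the construct is a standard element that improves nuclear import of the viral genome and so raises transduction efficiency.

The name indicates two expression units. A U6 RNA polymerase III promoter drives a miR-382 decoy, a small transcript carrying target sites for this microRNA that is meant to sequester it and so relieve repression of its natural targets. The decoy was cloned between two BsmBI sites that were destroyed in the process. The record has no separate insert entry and does not give the number or design of the binding sites or the species of the microRNA. Downstream, the human PGK promoter drives eGFP, followed by a WPRE that enhances transcript stability and expression. GFP is the only marker for mammalian cells, allowing transduced cells to be identified or sorted by fluorescence rather than selected with a drug.

The associated publication describes microRNA sensor and decoy libraries for high-throughput assessment of microRNA activity and function, so this plasmid appears to be one member of such a decoy collection, used for stable loss-of-function studies of miR-382. No feature table accompanies the record, so element positions cannot be confirmed.
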