>Addgene plasmid #46618 | AB.pCCL.sin.cPPT.U6.miR-382-Decoy.hPGK.GFP.WPRE | depositor partial sequence | sequence record 65939 | miR-382 Decoy
CATCAACCGAATCCACCAGCAACAACTTCCAAGTATTCTGGTCACAGAATACAACCGAATCCACCAGCAA
CAACTTCCAAG
