>Addgene plasmid #46618 | AB.pCCL.sin.cPPT.U6.miR-382-Decoy.hPGK.GFP.WPRE | depositor partial sequence | sequence record 65940 | empty backbone
AATGCTTCAATAATATTGAAAAAGGAAGAGTATGAGTATTCAACATTTCCGTGTCGCCCTTATTCCCTTT
TTTGCGGCATTTTGCCTTCCTGTTTTTGCTCACCCAGAAACGCTGGTGAAAGTAAAAGATGCTGAAGATC
AGTTGGGTGCACGAGTGGGTTACATCGAACTGGATCTCAACAGCGGTAAGATCCTTGAGAGTTTTCGCCC
CGAAGAACGTTTTCCAATGATGAGCACTTTTAAAGTTCTGCTATGTGGCGCGGTATTATCCCGTATTGAC
GCCGGGCAAGAGCAACTCGGTCGCCGCATACACTATTCTCAGAATGACTTGGTTGAGTACTCACCAGTCA
CAGAAAAGCATCTTACGGATGGCATGACAGTAAGAGAATTATGCAGTGCTGCCATAACCATGAGTGATAA
CACTGCGGCCAACTTACTTCTGACAACGATCGGAGGACCGAAGGAGCTAACCGCTTTTTTGCACAACATG
GGGGATCATGTAACTCGCCTTGATCGTTGGGAACCGGAGCTGAATGAAGCCATACCAAACGACGAGCGTG
ACACCACGATGCCTGTAGCAATGGCAACAACGTTGCGCAAACTATTAACTGGCGAACTACTTACTCTAGC
TTCCCGGCAACAATTAATAGACTGGATGGAGGCGGATAAAGTTGCAGGACCACTTCTGCGCTCGGCCCTT
CCGGCTGGCTGGTTTATTGCTGATAAATCTGGAGCCGGTGAGCGTGGGTCTCGCGGTATCATTGCAGCAC
TGGGGCCAGATGGTAAGCCCTCCCGTATCGTAGTTATCTACACGACGGGGAGTCAGGCAACTATGGATGA
ACGAAATAGACAGATCGCTGAGATAGGTGCCTCACTGATTAAGCATTGGTAACTGTCAGACCAAGTTTAC
TCATATATACTTTAGATTGATTTAAAACTTCATTTTTAATTTAAAAGGATCTAGGTGAAGATCCTTTTTG
ATAATCTCATGACCAAAATCCCTTAACGTGAGTTTTCGTTCCACTGAGCGTCAGACCCCGTAGAAAAGAT
CAAAGGATCTTCTTGAGATCCTTTTTTTCTGCGCGTAATCTGCTGCTTGCAAACAAAAAAACCACCGCTA
CCAGCGGTGGTTTGTTTGCCGGATCAAGAGCTACCAACTCTTTTTCCGAAGGTAACTGGCTTCAGCAGAG
CGCAGATACCAAATACTGTCCTTCTAGTGTAGCCGTAGTTAGGCCACCACTTCAAGAACTCTGTAGCACC
GCCTACATACCTCGCTCTGCTAATCCTGTTACCAGTGGCTGCTGCCAGTGGCGATAAGTCGTGTCTTACC
GGGTTGGACTCAAGACGATAGTTACCGGATAAGGCGCAGCGGTCGGGCTGAACGGGGGGTTCGTGCACAC
AGCCCAGCTTGGAGCGAACGACCTACACCGAACTGAGATACCTACAGCGTGAGCTATGAGAAAGCGCCAC
GCTTCCCGAAGGGAGAAAGGCGGACAGGTATCCGGTAAGCGGCAGGGTCGGAACAGGAGAGCGCACGAGG
GAGCTTCCAGGGGGAAACGCCTGGTATCTTTATAGTCCTGTCGGGTTTCGCCACCTCTGACTTGAGCGTC
GATTTTTGTGATGCTCGTCAGGGGGGCGGAGCCTATGGAAAAACGCCAGCAACGCGGCCTTTTTACGGTT
CCTGGCCTTTTGCTGGCCTTTTGCTCACATGTTCTTTCCTGCGTTATCCCCTGATTCTGTGGATAACCGT
ATTACCGCCTTTGAGTGAGCTGATACCGCTCGCCGCAGCCGAACGACCGAGCGCAGCGAGTCAGTGAGCG
AGGAAGCGGAAGAGCGCCCAATACGCAAACCGCCTCTCCCCGCGCGTTGGCCGATTCATTAATGCAGCTG
GCACGACAGGTTTCCCGACTGGAAAGCGGGCAGTGAGCGCAACGCAATTAATGTGAGTTAGCTCACTCAT
TAGGCACCCCAGGCTTTACACTTTATGCTTCCGGCTCGTATGTTGTGTGGAATTGTGAGCGGATAACAAT
TTCACACAGGAAACAGCTATGACCATGATTACGCCAAGCGCGCAATTAACCCTCACTAAAGGGAACAAAA
GCTGGAGCTGCAAGCTTGGCCATTGCATACGTTGTATCCATATCATAATATGTACATTTATATTGGCTCA
TGTCCAACATTACCGCCATGTTGACATTGATTATTGACTAGTTATTAATAGTAATCAATTACGGGGTCAT
TAGTTCATAGCCCATATATGGAGTTCCGCGTTACATAACTTACGGTAAATGGCCCGCCTGGCTGACCGCC
CAACGACCCCCGCCCATTGACGTCAATAATGACGTATGTTCCCATAGTAACGCCAATAGGGACTTTCCAT
TGACGTCAATGGGTGGAGTATTTACGGTAAACTGCCCACTTGGCAGTACATCAAGTGTATCATATGCCAA
GTACGCCCCCTATTGACGTCAATGACGGTAAATGGCCCGCCTGGCATTATGCCCAGTACATGACCTTATG
GGACTTTCCTACTTGGCAGTACATCTACGTATTAGTCATCGCTATTACCATGGTGATGCGGTTTTGGCAG
TACATCAATGGGCGTGGATAGCGGTTTGACTCACGGGGATTTCCAAGTCTCCACCCCATTGACGTCAATG
GGAGTTTGTTTTGGCACCAAAATCAACGGGACTTTCCAAAATGTCGTAACAACTCCGCCCCATTGACGCA
AATGGGCGGTAGGCGTGTACGGTGGGAGGTCTATATAAGCAGAGCTCGTTTAGTGAACCGGGGTCTCTCT
GGTTAGACCAGATCTGAGCCTGGGAGCTCTCTGGCTAACTAGGGAACCCACTGCTTAAGCCTCAATAAAG
CTTGCCTTGAGTGCTTCAAGTAGTGTGTGCCCGTCTGTTGTGTGACTCTGGTAACTAGAGATCCCTCAGA
CCCTTTTAGTCAGTGTGGAAAATCTCTAGCAGTGGCGCCCGAACAGGGACCTGAAAGCGAAAGGGAAACC
AGAGCTCTCTCGACGCAGGACTCGGCTTGCTGAAGCGCGCACGGCAAGAGGCGAGGGGCGGCGACTGGTG
AGTACGCCAAAAATTTTGACTAGCGGAGGCTAGAAGGAGAGAGATGGGTGCGAGAGCGTCAGTATTAAGC
GGGGGAGAATTAGATCGCGATGGGAAAAAATTCGGTTAAGGCCAGGGGGAAAGAAAAAATATAAATTAAA
ACATATAGTATGGGCAAGCAGGGAGCTAGAACGATTCGCAGTTAATCCTGGCCTGTTAGAAACATCAGAA
GGCTGTAGACAAATACTGGGACAGCTACAACCATCCCTTCAGACAGGATCAGAAGAACTTAGATCATTAT
ATAATACAGTAGCAACCCTCTATTGTGTGCATCAAAGGATAGAGATAAAAGACACCAAGGAAGCTTTAGA
CAAGATAGAGGAAGAGCAAAACAAAAGTAAGACCACCGCACAGCAAGCGGCCGCTGATCTTCAGACCTGG
AGGAGGAGATATGAGGGACAATTGGAGAAGTGAATTATATAAATATAAAGTAGTAAAAATTGAACCATTA
GGAGTAGCACCCACCAAGGCAAAGAGAAGAGTGGTGCAGAGAGAAAAAAGAGCAGTGGGAATAGGAGCTT
TGTTCCTTGGGTTCTTGGGAGCAGCAGGAAGCACTATGGGCGCAGCCTCAATGACGCTGACGGTACAGGC
CAGACAATTATTGTCTGGTATAGTGCAGCAGCAGAACAATTTGCTGAGGGCTATTGAGGCGCAACAGCAT
CTGTTGCAACTCACAGTCTGGGGCATCAAGCAGCTCCAGGCAAGAATCCTGGCTGTGGAAAGATACCTAA
AGGATCAACAGCTCCTGGGGATTTGGGGTTGCTCTGGAAAACTCATTTGCACCACTGCTGTGCCTTGGAA
TGCTAGTTGGAGTAATAAATCTCTGGAACAGATTTGGAATCACACGACCTGGATGGAGTGGGACAGAGAA
ATTAACAATTACACAAGCTTAATACACTCCTTAATTGAAGAATCGCAAAACCAGCAAGAAAAGAATGAAC
AAGAATTATTGGAATTAGATAAATGGGCAAGTTTGTGGAATTGGTTTAACATAACAAATTGGCTGTGGTA
TATAAAATTATTCATAATGATAGTAGGAGGCTTGGTAGGTTTAAGAATAGTTTTTGCTGTACTTTCTATA
GTGAATAGAGTTAGGCAGGGATATTCACCATTATCGTTTCAGACCCACCTCCCAACCCCGAGGGGACCCG
ACAGGCCCGAAGGAATAGAAGAAGAAGGTGGAGAGAGAGACAGAGACAGATCCATTCGATTAGTGAACGG
ATCTCGACGGTATCGGTTAACTTTTAAAAGAAAAGGGGGGATTGGGGGGTACAGTGCAGGGGAAAGAATA
GTAGACATAATAGCAACAGACATACAAACTAAAGAATTACAAAAACAAATTACAAAAATTCAAAATTTTA
TCGATCACGAGACTAGCCTCGAGAAGCTTGATATCGAATTCAAAAAAGACGGCGCTAGGATCATCGAGAC
GGTACCGTCTCCGATGATCCTAGCGCCGTCAAACAAGGCTTTTCTCCAAGGGATATTTATAGTCTCAAAA
CACACAATTACTTTACAGTTAGGGTGAGTTTCCTTTTGTGCTGTTTTTTAAAATAATAATTTAGTATTTG
TATCTCTTATAGAAATCCAAGCCTATCATGTAAAATGTAGCTAGTATTAAAAAGAACAGATTATCTGTCT
TTTATCGCACATTAAGCCTCTATAGTTACTAGGAAATATTATATGCAAATTAACCGGGGCAGGGGAGTAG
CCGAGCTTCTCCCACAAGTCTGTGCGAGGGGGCCGGCGCGGGCCTAGAGATGGCGGCGTCGGATGGATCC
ACTAGTTCTAGAGCGGCCATCGAATTCCCACGGGGTTGGGGTTGCGCCTTTTCCAAGGCAGCCCTGGGTT
TGCGCAGGGACGCGGCTGCTCTGGGCGTGGTTCCGGGAAACGCAGCGGCGCCGACCCTGGGTCTCGCACA
TTCTTCACGTCCGTTCGCAGCGTCACCCGGATCTTCGCCGCTACCCTTGTGGGCCCCCCGGCGACGCTTC
CTGCTCCGCCCCTAAGTCGGGAAGGTTCCTTGCGGTTCGCGGCGTGCCGGACGTGACAAACGGAAGCCGC
ACGACTCACTAGTACCCTCGCAGACGGACAGCGCCAGGGAGCAATGGCAGCGCGCCGACCGCGATGGGCT
GTGGCCAATAGCGGCTGCTCAGCGGGGCGCGCCGAGAGCAGCGGCCGGGAAGGGGCGGTGCGGGAGGCGG
GGTGTGGGGCGGTAGTGTGGGCCCTGTTCCTGCCCGCGCGGTGTTCCGCATTCTGCAAGCCTCCGGAGCG
CACGTCGGCAGTCGGCTCCCTCGTTGACCGAATCACCGACCTCTCTCCCCAGGGGGATCCACCGGTCGCC
ACCATGGTGAGCAAGGGCGAGGAGCTGTTCACCGGGGTGGTGCCCATCCTGGTCGAGCTGGACGGCGACG
TAAACGGCCACAAGTTCAGCGTGTCCGGCGAGGGCGAGGGCGATGCCACCTACGGCAAGCTGACCCTGAA
GTTCATCTGCACCACCGGCAAGCTGCCCGTGCCCTGGCCCACCCTCGTGACCACCCTGACCTACGGCGTG
CAGTGCTTCAGCCGCTACCCCGACCACATGAAGCAGCACGACTTCTTCAAGTCCGCCATGCCCGAAGGCT
ACGTCCAGGAGCGCACCATCTTCTTCAAGGACGACGGCAACTACAAGACCCGCGCCGAGGTGAAGTTCGA
GGGCGACACCCTGGTGAACCGCATCGAGCTGAAGGGCATCGACTTCAAGGAGGACGGCAACATCCTGGGG
CACAAGCTGGAGTACAACTACAACAGCCACAACGTCTATATCATGGCCGACAAGCAGAAGAACGGCATCA
AGGTGAACTTCAAGATCCGCCACAACATCGAGGACGGCAGCGTGCAGCTCGCCGACCACTACCAGCAGAA
CACCCCCATCGGCGACGGCCCCGTGCTGCTGCCCGACAACCACTACCTGAGCACCCAGTCCGCCCTGAGC
AAAGACCCCAACGAGAAGCGCGATCACATGGTCCTGCTGGAGTTCGTGACCGCCGCCGGGATCACTCTCG
GCATGGACGAGCTGTACAAGTAAAGCGGCCGCGTCGACAATCAACCTCTGGATTACAAAATTTGTGAAAG
ATTGACTGGTATTCTTAACTATGTTGCTCCTTTTACGCTATGTGGATACGCTGCTTTAATGCCTTTGTAT
CATGCTATTGCTTCCCGTATGGCTTTCATTTTCTCCTCCTTGTATAAATCCTGGTTGCTGTCTCTTTATG
AGGAGTTGTGGCCCGTTGTCAGGCAACGTGGCGTGGTGTGCACTGTGTTTGCTGACGCAACCCCCACTGG
TTGGGGCATTGCCACCACCTGTCAGCTCCTTTCCGGGACTTTCGCTTTCCCCCTCCCTATTGCCACGGCG
GAACTCATCGCCGCCTGCCTTGCCCGCTGCTGGACAGGGGCTCGGCTGTTGGGCACTGACAATTCCGTGG
TGTTGTCGGGGAAGCTGACGTCCTTTCCATGGCTGCTCGCCTGTGTTGCCACCTGGATTCTGCGCGGGAC
GTCCTTCTGCTACGTCCCTTCGGCCCTCAATCCAGCGGACCTTCCTTCCCGCGGCCTGCTGCCGGCTCTG
CGGCCTCTTCCGCGTCTTCGCCTTCGCCCTCAGACGAGTCGGATCTCCCTTTGGGCCGCCTCCCCGCCTG
GAATTCGAGCTCGGTACCTTTAAGACCAATGACTTACAAGGCAGCTGTAGATCTTAGCCACTTTTTAAAA
GAAAAGGGGGGACTGGAAGGGCTAATTCACTCCCAACGAAGACAAGATCTGCTTTTTGCTTGTACTGGGT
CTCTCTGGTTAGACCAGATCTGAGCCTGGGAGCTCTCTGGCTAACTAGGGAACCCACTGCTTAAGCCTCA
ATAAAGCTTGCCTTGAGTGCTTCAAGTAGTGTGTGCCCGTCTGTTGTGTGACTCTGGTAACTAGAGATCC
CTCAGACCCTTTTAGTCAGTGTGGAAAATCTCTAGCAGTAGTAGTTCATGTCATCTTATTATTCAGTATT
TATAACTTGCAAAGAAATGAATATCAGAGAGTGAGAGGAACTTGTTTATTGCAGCTTATAATGGTTACAA
ATAAAGCAATAGCATCACAAATTTCACAAATAAAGCATTTTTTTCACTGCATTCTAGTTGTGGTTTGTCC
AAACTCATCAATGTATCTTATCATGTCTGGCTCTAGCTATCCCGCCCCTAACTCCGCCCAGTTCCGCCCA
TTCTCCGCCCCATGGCTGACTAATTTTTTTTATTTATGCAGAGGCCGAGGCCGCCTCGGCCTCTGAGCTA
TTCCAGAAGTAGTGAGGAGGCTTTTTTGGAGGCCTAGGCTTTTGCGTCGAGACGTACCCAATTCGCCCTA
TAGTGAGTCGTATTACGCGCGCTCACTGGCCGTCGTTTTACAACGTCGTGACTGGGAAAACCCTGGCGTT
ACCCAACTTAATCGCCTTGCAGCACATCCCCCTTTCGCCAGCTGGCGTAATAGCGAAGAGGCCCGCACCG
ATCGCCCTTCCCAACAGTTGCGCAGCCTGAATGGCGAATGGCGCG
[124 nt withheld, positions 7676-7799]
C
[91 nt withheld, positions 7801-7891]
A
[49 nt withheld, positions 7893-7941]
CCTTTGACGTTGGAGTCCACGTTCTTT
[37 nt withheld, positions 7969-8005]
ACCCTATCTCGGTCTATTCTTTTGATTTATAAGGGATTTTGCCGATTTCGGCCTATTGGTTAAAAAATGA
GCTGATTTAACAAAAATTTAACGCGAATTTTAACAAAATATTAACGTTTACAATTTCC
