>Addgene plasmid #46618 | AB.pCCL.sin.cPPT.U6.miR-382-Decoy.hPGK.GFP.WPRE | addgene partial sequence | sequence record 67134 | pBluescript-SK 5'-tctagaactagtggatc-3'
CCGCGCCGGCCCCCTCGCACAGACTTGTGGGAGAAGCTCGGCTACTCCCCTGCCCCGGTTTAATTTGCAT
ATAATATTTCCTAGTAACTATAGAGGCTTAATGTGCGATAAAAGACAGATAATCTGTTCTTTTTAATACT
AGCTACATTTTACATGATAGGCTTGGATTTCTATAAGAGATACAAATACTAAATTATTATTTTAAAAAAC
AGCACAAAAGGAAACTCACCCTAACTGTAAAGTAATTGTGTGTTTTGAGACTATAAATATCCCTTGGAGA
AAAGCCTTGTTTGACGGCGCTAGGATCATCAACCGAATCCACCAGCAACAACTTCCAAGTATTCTGGTCA
CAGAATACAACCGAATCCACCAGCAACAACTTCCAAGATGATCCTAGCGCCGTCTTTTTTGAATTCGATA
TCAAGCTTCTCGAGGCTAGTCTCGTGATCGATAAAATTTTGAATTTTTGTAATTTGTTTTTGTAATTCTT
TAGTTTGTATGTCTGTTGCTATTATGTCTACTATTCTTTCCCCTGCACTGTACCCCCCAATCCCCCCTTT
TCTTTTAAAAGTTAACCGATACCGTCGAGATCCGTTCACTAATCGAATGGATCTGTCTCTGTCTCTCTCT
CCACCTTCTTCTTCTATTCCTTCGGGCCTGTCGGGTCCCCTCGGGGTTGGGAGGTGGGTCTGA
